Addgene plasmid #126991: pJUMP47-2A(sfGFP)
Purpose: (Empty Backbone) Level 2 vector. sfGFP reporter. Origin pSC101 (low copy number)
Depositing lab: Chris French. Depositing organization: University of Edinburgh. Publication: Joint universal modular plasmids (JUMP): a flexible vector platform for synthetic biology. Valenzuela-Ortega M, French C. Synth Biol (Oxf). 2021 Feb 2;6(1):ysab003. doi: 10.1093/synbio/ysab003. eCollection 2021. PubMed 33623824.
Backbone
  Vector backbone: pJUMP47-2A
  Backbone manufacturer: Backbone derived from SEVA.
  Vector type: Bacterial Expression, Synthetic Biology
Growth in bacteria
  Bacterial resistance: Spectinomycin, 50 μg/mL
  Growth temperature: 37°C
  Growth strain: JM109
  Copy number: Low Copy
Gene/Insert
  Gene/Insert name: None
  Mutation: None
Terms and licenses: Academic/Nonprofit Terms; Industry Terms: Not Available to Industry
Depositor comments: Please visit https://www.biorxiv.org/content/10.1101/799585v1 for bioRxiv preprint.
How to cite: pJUMP47-2A(sfGFP) was a gift from Chris French (Addgene plasmid # 126991 ; http://n2t.net/addgene:126991 ; RRID:Addgene_126991)
