[The description below was written by a language model from this plasmid's Addgene catalogue record and pLannotate feature annotations shown in this document.]
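Description:
pJUMP47-2A(sfGFP) is an empty Level 2 backbone from the Joint Universal Modular Plasmids (JUMP) platform, a SEVA-derived family of bacterial vectors for modular synthetic-biology assembly. At about 3.9 kb, it replicates from the low-copy pSC101 origin, which depends on the plasmid-encoded Rep101 (RepA) initiator protein. It is selected with spectinomycin through the aadA aminoglycoside adenylyltransferase gene, which also confers streptomycin resistance. A short annotated fragment of a gentamicin acetyltransferase gene just upstream of aadA appears to be a remnant of the marker cassette rather than a functional resistance gene. An incP oriT is also present, a standard SEVA feature that allows conjugative mobilisation into other bacteria when transfer functions are supplied in trans.

The record lists no gene insert. The cloning position instead holds a constitutive superfolder GFP reporter cassette: a J23119-type synthetic promoter (annotated as a fragment), a phage T7 gene 10 ribosome binding site and the sfGFP coding sequence. This cassette is bracketed by BioBrick prefix and suffix sequences. The lambda t0 and rrnB T1 terminators flank the region and insulate it from transcription in the rest of the backbone. In vectors of this kind, the reporter typically serves as a visual screening marker, since colonies that keep the parental plasmid fluoresce and those in which assembled parts have replaced the cassette do not. The record itself, however, describes it only as an sfGFP reporter. The specific restriction sites and overhangs used for Level 2 assembly are not annotated in the feature table. The plasmid suits the construction of multi-part or multi-gene assemblies where low copy number is wanted.
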