Features (pLannotate 1.2.2; 12 found; start..end, strand, type, name):
     39..60      +  misc_feature   BioBrick prefix: BioBrick prefix for parts that do not start with "ATG"
     83..107     +  promoter       J23119(SpeI) promoter (fragment): bacterial promoter (Registry of Standard Biological Parts BBa J23119) modified to end with an SpeI site
    122..142     +  RBS            RBS: efficient ribosome binding site from bacteriophage T7 gene 10 (Olins and Rangwala, 1989)
    159..869     +  CDS            superfolder GFP: GFP variant that folds robustly even when fused to poorly folded proteins (Pédelacq et al., 2006)
    922..942     +  misc_feature   BioBrick suffix: universal suffix for all parts
    976..1070    +  terminator     lambda t0 terminator: transcription terminator from phage lambda
   1243..1299    +  CDS            GmR (fragment): gentamycin acetyltransferase; aacC1; confers resistance to gentamycin
   1306..2094    +  CDS            aadA: S3AD_ECOLX - Experimental evidence at protein level: Swiss-Prot protein existence level 1. Mediates bacterial resistance to the antibiotics streptomycin and spectinomycin. From Escherichia coli.
   2243..2351    +  oriT           oriT: incP origin of transfer
   2362..3312    -  CDS            Rep101: RepA protein needed for replication with the pSC101 origin; rep101
   3360..3582    -  rep_origin     pSC101 ori: low-copy replication origin that requires the Rep101 protein
   3849..3935    -  terminator     rrnB T1 terminator: Escherichia coli rrnB; transcription terminator T1 from the E. coli rrnB gene
>Addgene plasmid #126991 | pJUMP47-2A(sfGFP) | addgene full sequence | sequence record 248523 | Addgene NGS Result
TTAATTAAGGAGTTTTGCAGGTGCACCTGCTTTTCGCTGAATTCGCGGCCGCTTCTAGAGGGTCTCTGGA
GTGAGACGGGAGTTGACGGCTAGCTCAGTCCTAGGTACAGTGCTAGCGTACTTGTTTAACTTTAAGAAGG
AGATATACAATGGTAGCCCGTAAAGGCGAAGAGCTGTTCACTGGTGTCGTCCCTATTCTGGTGGAACTGG
ATGGTGATGTCAACGGTCATAAGTTTTCCGTGCGTGGCGAGGGTGAAGGTGACGCAACTAATGGTAAACT
GACGCTGAAGTTCATCTGTACTACTGGTAAACTGCCGGTACCTTGGCCGACTCTGGTAACGACGCTGACT
TATGGTGTTCAGTGCTTTGCTCGTTATCCGGACCATATGAAGCAGCATGACTTCTTCAAGTCCGCCATGC
CGGAAGGCTATGTGCAGGAACGCACGATTTCCTTTAAGGATGACGGCACGTACAAAACGCGTGCGGAAGT
GAAATTTGAAGGCGATACCCTGGTAAACCGCATTGAGCTGAAAGGCATTGACTTTAAAGAAGATGGCAAT
ATCCTGGGCCATAAGCTGGAATACAATTTTAACAGCCACAATGTTTACATCACCGCCGATAAACAAAAAA
ATGGCATTAAAGCGAATTTTAAAATTCGCCACAACGTGGAGGATGGCAGCGTGCAGCTGGCTGATCACTA
CCAGCAAAACACTCCAATCGGTGATGGTCCTGTTCTGCTGCCAGACAATCACTATCTGAGCACGCAAAGC
GTTCTGTCTAAAGATCCGAACGAGAAACGCGATCATATGGTTCTGCTGGAGTTCGTAACCGCAGCGGGCA
TCACGCATGGTATGGATGAACTGTACAAAGGTTCGTAACTTCTGACTGAGTTGCACGCTCGTCTCTCGCT
AATGTGAGACCTACTAGTAGCGGCCGCTGCAGGGAGTTGTCTTCGAAGACTTCGCTCTAGTCTTGGACTC
CTGTTGATAGATCCAGTAATGACCTCAGAACTCCATCTGGATTTGTTCAGAACGCTCGGTTGCCGCCGGG
CGTTTTTTATTGGTGAGAATCCAGGGGTCCCCAATAATTACGATTTACGTATTTAAATGAACCTTGACCG
AACGCAGCGGTGGTAACGGCGCAGTGGCGGTTTTCATGGCTTGTTATGACTGTTTTTTTGGGGTACAGTC
TATGCCTCGGGCATCCAAGCAGCAAGCGCGTTACGCCGTGGGTCGATGTTTGATGTTATGGAGCAGCAAC
GATGTTACGCAGCAGGGCAGTCGCCCTAAAACAAAGTTAAACATCATGAGGGAAGCGGTGATCGCCGAAG
TATCGACTCAACTATCAGAGGTAGTTGGCGTCATCGAGCGCCATCTCGAACCGACGTTGCTGGCCGTACA
TTTGTACGGCTCCGCAGTGGATGGCGGCCTGAAGCCACACAGTGATATTGATTTGCTGGTTACGGTGACC
GTAAGGCTTGATGAAACAACGCGGCGAGCTTTGATCAACGACCTTTTGGAAACTTCGGCTTCCCCTGGAG
AGAGCGAGATTCTCCGCGCTGTAGAAGTCACCATTGTTGTGCACGACGACATCATTCCGTGGCGTTATCC
AGCTAAGCGCGAACTGCAATTTGGAGAATGGCAGCGCAATGACATTCTTGCAGGTATCTTCGAGCCAGCC
ACGATCGACATTGATCTGGCTATCTTGCTGACAAAAGCAAGAGAACATAGCGTTGCCTTGGTAGGTCCAG
CGGCGGAGGAACTCTTTGATCCGGTTCCTGAACAGGATCTATTTGAGGCGCTAAATGAAACCTTAACGCT
ATGGAACTCGCCGCCCGACTGGGCTGGTGATGAGCGAAATGTAGTGCTTACGTTGTCCCGCATTTGGTAC
AGCGCAGTAACCGGCAAAATCGCGCCGAAGGATGTCGCTGCCGACTGGGCAATGGAGCGCCTGCCGGCCC
AGTATCAGCCCGTCATACTTGAAGCTAGACAGGCTTATCTTGGACAAGAAGAAGATCGCTTGGCCTCGCG
CGCAGATCAGTTGGAAGAATTTGTCCACTACGTGAAAGGCGAGATCACCAAGGTAGTCGGCAAATAAGAC
AATTGTCCTTTTCCGCTGCATAACCCTGCTTCGGGGTCATTATAGCGATTTTTTCGGTATATCCATCCTT
TTTCGCACGATATACAGGATTTTGCCAAAGGGTTCGTGTAGACTTTCCTTGGTGTATCCAACGGCGTCAG
CCGGGCAGGATAGGTGAAGTAGGCCCACCCGCGAGCGGGTGTTCCTTCTTCACTGTCCCTTATTCGCACC
TGGCGGTGCTCAACGGGAATCCTGCTCTGCGAGGCTGGCCGTAGGCCGGCCTCAGATCCTTCCGTATTTA
GCCAGTATGTTCTCTAGTGTGGTTCGTTGTTTTTGCGTGAGCCATGAGAACGAACCATTGAGATCATACT
TACTTTGCATGTCACTCAAAAATTTTGCCTCAAAACTGGTGAGCTGAATTTTTGCAGTTAAAGCATCGTG
TAGTGTTTTTCTTAGTCCGTTATGTAGGTAGGAATCTGATGTAATGGTTGTTGGTATTTTGTCACCATTC
ATTTTTATCTGGTTGTTCTCAAGTTCGGTTACGAGATCCATTTGTCTATCTAGTTCAACTTGGAAAATCA
ACGTATCAGTCGGGCGGCCTCGCTTATCAACCACCAATTTCATATTGCTGTAAGTGTTTAAATCTTTACT
TATTGGTTTCAAAACCCATTGGTTAAGCCTTTTAAACTCATGGTAGTTATTTTCAAGCATTAACATGAAC
TTAAATTCATCAAGGCTAATCTCTATATTTGCCTTGTGAGTTTTCTTTTGTGTTAGTTCTTTTAATAACC
ACTCATAAATCCTCATAGAGTATTTGTTTTCAAAAGACTTAACATGTTCCAGATTATATTTTATGAATTT
TTTTAACTGGAAAAGATAAGGCAATATCTCTTCACTAAAAACTAATTCTAATTTTTCGCTTGAGAACTTG
GCATAGTTTGTCCACTGGAAAATATCAAAGCCTTTAACCAAAGGATTCCTGATTTCCACAGTTCTCGTCA
TCAGCTCTCTGGTTGCTTTAGCTAATACACCATAAGCATTTTCCCTACTGATGTTCATCATCTGAGCGTA
TTGGTTATAAGTGAACGATACCGTCCGTTCTTTCCTTGTAGGGTTTTCAATCGTGGGGTTGAGTAGTGCC
ACACAGCATAAAATTAGCTTGGTTTCATGCTCCGTTAAGTCATAGCGACTAATCGCTAGTTCATTTGCTT
TGAAAACAACTAATTCAGACATACATCTCAATTGGTCTAGGTGATTTTAATCACTATACCAATTGAGATG
GGCTAGTCAATGATAATTACATGTCCTTTTCCTTTGAGTTGTGGGTATCTGTAAATTCTGCTAGACCTTT
GCTGGAAAACTTGTAAATTCTGCTAGACCCTCTGTAAATTCCGCTAGACCTTTGTGTGTTTTTTTTGTTT
ATATTCAAGTGGTTATAATTTATAGAATAAAGAAAGAATAAAAAAAGATAAAAAGAATAGATCCCAGCCC
TGTGTATAACTCACTACTTTAGTCAGTTCCGCAGTATTACAAAAGGATGTCGCAAACGCTGTTTGCTCCT
CTACAAAACAGACCTTAAAACCCTAAAGGCTTAAGTAGCACCCTCGCAAGCTCGGGCAAATCGCTGAATA
TTCCTTTTGTCTCCGACCATCAGGCACCTGAGTCGCTGTCTTTTTCGTGACATTCAGTTCGCTGCGCTCA
CGGCTCTGGCAGTGAATGGGGGTAAATGGCACTACAGGCGCGGCGCGCCCAGCTGTCTAGGGCGGCGGAT
TTGTCCTACTCAGGAGAGCGTTCACCGACAAACAACAGATAAAACGAAAGGCCCAGTCTTTCGACTGAGC
CTTTCGTTTTATTTGATGCCT
